Addgene plasmid #187929: pCold I-Hero13
Purpose: Bacterial expression of heat-resistant obscure (Hero) protein Hero13
Depositing lab: Yukihide Tomari. Depositing organization: The University of Tokyo. Publication: A widespread family of heat-resistant obscure (Hero) proteins protect against protein instability and aggregation. Tsuboyama K, Osaki T, Matsuura-Suzuki E, Kozuka-Hata H, Okada Y, Oyama M, Ikeuchi Y, Iwasaki S, Tomari Y. PLoS Biol. 2020 Mar 12;18(3):e3000632. doi: 10.1371/journal.pbio.3000632. eCollection 2020 Mar. PubMed 32163402.
Backbone
  Vector backbone: pCold I
  Backbone manufacturer: Takara
  Vector type: Bacterial Expression
Growth in bacteria
  Bacterial resistance: Ampicillin, 100 μg/mL
  Growth temperature: 37°C
  Growth strain: DH5alpha
  Copy number: High Copy
Gene/Insert
  Gene/Insert name: Hero13 (alt name: BEX3)
  Species: H. sapiens (human)
  Entrez Gene: BEX3 (a.k.a. Bex, DXS6984E, HGR74, Hero20, NADE, NGFRAP1)
  Tag / fusion protein: Flag-6xHis (C terminal on insert)
  Cloning method: Gibson Cloning
Terms and licenses: Academic/Nonprofit Terms; Industry Terms: Not Available to Industry
Depositor comments: Also refer to Morimoto et al. (2022) "Fusion with heat-resistant obscure (Hero) proteins have the potential to improve the molecular property of recombinant proteins" bioRxiv. https://doi.org/10.1101/2022.03.03.482928
How to cite: pCold I-Hero13 was a gift from Yukihide Tomari (Addgene plasmid # 187929 ; http://n2t.net/addgene:187929 ; RRID:Addgene_187929)
