[The description below was written by a language model from this plasmid's Addgene catalogue record and pLannotate feature annotations shown in this document.]
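Description:
pCold I-Hero13 is a bacterial expression plasmid built on the pCold I cold-shock vector, carrying the human BEX3 coding sequence, which the depositors designate Hero13, one of the heat-resistant obscure (Hero) proteins. The sequenced plasmid is 4,766 nt. It replicates in E. coli from a high-copy ColE1/pMB1-type origin and is selected with ampicillin through the bla (AmpR) gene and its own promoter. An M13 phage origin is also present. Short fragments annotated as rop, bom and tetracycline-resistance sequence appear to be non-functional backbone remnants.

Expression is driven by the promoter of the E. coli cold shock gene cspA, followed by a lac operator and the cspA 5'UTR, with the cspA 3'UTR downstream of the insert. A lacI gene with its own promoter on the plasmid supplies lac repressor. In this arrangement, the repressor holds transcription off through the operator until IPTG relieves it, while the cspA promoter and 5'UTR favour transcription and translation at low temperature. This design is generally used to improve the yield and solubility of recombinant proteins.

The BEX3 open reading frame was inserted by Gibson cloning and is fused at its C terminus to a Flag-6xHis tag. The automated annotation labels these as a 3xFLAG fragment and a capTEV fragment, which matches a single Flag epitope followed by a histidine stretch. The tags allow immunodetection and metal-affinity purification. The stated purpose is bacterial production of recombinant Hero13, in the context of work on Hero proteins protecting other proteins against instability and aggregation.
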