Features (pLannotate 1.2.2; 19 found; start..end, strand, type, name):
     17..83      +  promoter       cspA promoter: cspA; promoter of the E. coli cold shock protein cspA gene (Mitta et al., 1997)
     86..102     +  protein_bind   lac operator: The lac repressor binds to the lac operator to inhibit transcription in E. coli. This inhibition can be relieved by adding lactose or isopropyl-β-D-thiogalactopyranoside (IPTG). lac repressor encoded by lacI
    124..257     +  5'UTR          cspA 5'UTR: cspA; 5'UTR of the E. coli cold shock protein cspA gene (Mitta et al., 1997)
    273..605     +  CDS            BEX3: BEX3_HUMAN - Also known as DXS6984E, NADE, NGFRAP1. Experimental evidence at protein level: Swiss-Prot protein existence level 1. May be a signaling adapter molecule involved in p75NTR- mediated apoptosis induced by NGF. Plays a role in zinc-triggered neuronal death (By similarity). May play an important role in the pathogenesis of neurogenetic diseases. From Homo sapiens (Human).
    605..625     +  CDS            3xFLAG (fragment): three tandem FLAG® epitope tags
    629..647     +  CDS            capTEV™ (fragment): composite tag for in vivo biotinylation, TEV protease cleavage, and 6xHis tagging
    729..873     +  3'UTR          cspA 3'UTR: cspA; 3'UTR of the E. coli cold shock protein cspA gene (Mitta et al., 1997)
    885..920     +  CDS            rop (fragment): Rop protein, which maintains plasmids at low copy number; rop
   1022..1071    +  misc_feature   bom (fragment): basis of mobility region from pBR322
   1147..1527    -  rep_origin     M13 ori (sequence partly withheld): M13 bacteriophage origin of replication; arrow indicates direction of (+) strand synthesis
   1546..1597    +  misc_feature   bom (fragment): basis of mobility region from pBR322
   1627..1731    +  promoter       AmpR promoter: bla
   1732..2592    +  CDS            AmpR: β-lactamase; bla; confers resistance to ampicillin, carbenicillin, and related antibiotics
   2763..3351    +  rep_origin     ori: high-copy-number ColE1/pMB1/pBR322/pUC origin of replication
   3409..3474    -  CDS            TcR (fragment): tetracycline efflux protein; tet; confers resistance to tetracycline
   3489..3510    -  protein_bind   CAP binding site: CAP binding activates transcription in the presence of cAMP. E. coli catabolite activator protein
   3523..4605    -  CDS            lacI: lac repressor; lacI; The lac repressor binds to the lac operator to inhibit transcription in E. coli. This inhibition can be relieved by adding lactose or isopropyl-β-D-thiogalactopyranoside (IPTG).
   4606..4683    -  promoter       lacI promoter: lacI
   4691..13      -  CDS            TcR (fragment) (across the origin): tetracycline efflux protein; tet; confers resistance to tetracycline
>Addgene plasmid #187929 | pCold I-Hero13 | addgene full sequence | sequence record 372316 | Addgene NGS Result
GCAAGGAATGGTGTGGCCGATTAATCATAAATATGAAAAATAATTGTTGCATCACCCGCCAATGCGTGGC
TTAATGCACATCAAATTGTGAGCGGATAACAATTTGATGTGCTAGCGCATATCCAGTGTAGTAAGGCAAG
TCCCTTCAAGAGTTATCGTTGATACCCCTCGTAGTGCACATTCCTTTAACGCTTCAAAATCTGTAAAGCA
CGCCATATCGCCGAAAGGCACACTTAATTATTAAGAGGTAATACACCATGAATCACAAAGTGATGGCGAA
CATCCACCAGGAAAACGAAGAGATGGAACAGCCCATGCAGAATGGCGAAGAAGATCGTCCTCTTGGCGGA
GGTGAAGGCCATCAACCAGCAGGCAATCGTCGTGGGCAAGCTCGCCGTTTAGCGCCGAACTTTCGCTGGG
CCATTCCGAATCGCCAGATCAACGATGGTATGGGTGGTGATGGGGATGACATGGAGATCTTCATGGAAGA
GATGCGGGAAATTCGCCGTAAACTGCGCGAACTCCAGTTGCGCAATTGTCTGCGCATTCTGATGGGCGAA
CTGAGCAACCACCATGACCATCACGACGAGTTTTGCCTGATGCCGGACTACAAAGACGATGACGACAAGC
ATCATCATCATCATCATTAATCGAAGGTAGGCATATGGAGCTCGGTACCCTCGAGGGATCCGAATTCAAG
CTTGTCGACCTGCAGTCTAGATAGGTAATCTCTGCTTAAAAGCACAGAATCTAAGATCCCTGCCATTTGG
CGGGGATTTTTTTATTTGTTTTCAGGAAATAAATAATCGATCGCGTAATAAAATCTATTATTATTTTTGT
GAAGAATAAATTTGGGTGCAATGAGAATGCGCAGGCCCTTTCGTCTCGCGCGTTTCGGTGATGACGGTGA
AAACCTCTGACACATGCAGCTCCCGGAGACGGTCACAGCTTGTCTGTAAGCGGATGCCGGGAGCAGACAA
GCCCGTCAGGGCGCGTCAGCGGGTGTTGGCGGGTGTCGGGGCTGGCTTAACTATGCGGCATCAGAGCAGA
TTGTACTGAGAGTGCACCATAAAATTGTAAACGTTAATATTTTGTTAAAATTCGCGTTAAATTTTTGTTA
AATCAGCTCATTTTTTAACCAATAGGCCGAAATCGGCAAAATCCCTTATAAATCAAAAGAATAGCCCGAG
ATAGGGT
[37 nt withheld, positions 1198-1234]
AAAGAACGTGGACTCCAACGTCAAAGG
[141 nt withheld, positions 1262-1402]
G
[142 nt withheld, positions 1404-1545]
TATGCGGTGTGAAATACCGCACAGATGCGTAAGGAGAAAATACCGCATCAGGCGTCAGGTGGCACTTTTC
GGGGAAATGTGCGCGGAACCCCTATTTGTTTATTTTTCTAAATACATTCAAATATGTATCCGCTCATGAG
ACAATAACCCTGATAAATGCTTCAATAATATTGAAAAAGGAAGAGTATGAGTATTCAACATTTCCGTGTC
GCCCTTATTCCCTTTTTTGCGGCATTTTGCCTTCCTGTTTTTGCTCACCCAGAAACGCTGGTGAAAGTAA
AAGATGCTGAAGATCAGTTGGGTGCACGAGTGGGTTACATCGAACTGGATCTCAACAGCGGTAAGATCCT
TGAGAGTTTTCGCCCCGAAGAACGTTTTCCAATGATGAGCACTTTTAAAGTTCTGCTATGTGGCGCGGTA
TTATCCCGTATTGACGCCGGGCAAGAGCAACTCGGTCGCCGCATACACTATTCTCAGAATGACTTGGTTG
AGTACTCACCAGTCACAGAAAAGCATCTTACGGATGGCATGACAGTAAGAGAATTATGCAGTGCTGCCAT
AACCATGAGTGATAACACTGCGGCCAACTTACTTCTGACAACGATCGGAGGACCGAAGGAGCTAACCGCT
TTTTTGCACAACATGGGGGATCATGTAACTCGCCTTGATCGTTGGGAACCGGAGCTGAATGAAGCCATAC
CAAACGACGAGCGTGACACCACGATGCCTGTAGCAATGGCAACAACGTTGCGCAAACTATTAACTGGCGA
ACTACTTACTCTAGCTTCCCGGCAACAATTAATAGACTGGATGGAGGCGGATAAAGTTGCAGGACCACTT
CTGCGCTCGGCCCTTCCGGCTGGCTGGTTTATTGCTGATAAATCTGGAGCCGGTGAGCGTGGGTCTCGCG
GTATCATTGCAGCACTGGGGCCAGATGGTAAGCCCTCCCGTATCGTAGTTATCTACACGACGGGGAGTCA
GGCAACTATGGATGAACGAAATAGACAGATCGCTGAGATAGGTGCCTCACTGATTAAGCATTGGTAACTG
TCAGACCAAGTTTACTCATATATACTTTAGATTGATTTAAAACTTCATTTTTAATTTAAAAGGATCTAGG
TGAAGATCCTTTTTGATAATCTCATGACCAAAATCCCTTAACGTGAGTTTTCGTTCCACTGAGCGTCAGA
CCCCGTAGAAAAGATCAAAGGATCTTCTTGAGATCCTTTTTTTCTGCGCGTAATCTGCTGCTTGCAAACA
AAAAAACCACCGCTACCAGCGGTGGTTTGTTTGCCGGATCAAGAGCTACCAACTCTTTTTCCGAAGGTAA
CTGGCTTCAGCAGAGCGCAGATACCAAATACTGTTCTTCTAGTGTAGCCGTAGTTAGGCCACCACTTCAA
GAACTCTGTAGCACCGCCTACATACCTCGCTCTGCTAATCCTGTTACCAGTGGCTGCTGCCAGTGGCGAT
AAGTCGTGTCTTACCGGGTTGGACTCAAGACGATAGTTACCGGATAAGGCGCAGCGGTCGGGCTGAACGG
GGGGTTCGTGCACACAGCCCAGCTTGGAGCGAACGACCTACACCGAACTGAGATACCTACAGCGTGAGCT
ATGAGAAAGCGCCACGCTTCCCGAAGGGAGAAAGGCGGACAGGTATCCGGTAAGCGGCAGGGTCGGAACA
GGAGAGCGCACGAGGGAGCTTCCAGGGGGAAACGCCTGGTATCTTTATAGTCCTGTCGGGTTTCGCCACC
TCTGACTTGAGCGTCGATTTTTGTGATGCTCGTCAGGGGGGCGGAGCCTATGGAAAAACGCCAGCAACGC
GGCCTTTTTACGGTTCCTGGCCTTTTGCTGGCCTTTTGCTCACATAGTCATGCCCCGCGCCCACCGGAAG
GAGCTGACTGGGTTGAAGGCTCTCAAGGGCATCGGTCGAGATCCCGGTGCCTAATGAGTGAGCTAACTTA
CATTAATTGCGTTGCGCTCACTGCCCGCTTTCCAGTCGGGAAACCTGTCGTGCCAGCTGCATTAATGAAT
CGGCCAACGCGCGGGGAGAGGCGGTTTGCGTATTGGGCGCCAGGGTGGTTTTTCTTTTCACCAGTGAGAC
GGGCAACAGCTGATTGCCCTTCACCGCCTGGCCCTGAGAGAGTTGCAGCAAGCGGTCCACGCTGGTTTGC
CCCAGCAGGCGAAAATCCTGTTTGATGGTGGTTAACGGCGGGATATAACATGAGCTGTCTTCGGTATCGT
CGTATCCCACTACCGAGATATCCGCACCAACGCGCAGCCCGGACTCGGTAATGGCGCGCATTGCGCCCAG
CGCCATCTGATCGTTGGCAACCAGCATCGCAGTGGGAACGATGCCCTCATTCAGCATTTGCATGGTTTGT
TGAAAACCGGACATGGCACTCCAGTCGCCTTCCCGTTCCGCTATCGGCTGAATTTGATTGCGAGTGAGAT
ATTTATGCCAGCCAGCCAGACGCAGACGCGCCGAGACAGAACTTAATGGGCCCGCTAACAGCGCGATTTG
CTGGTGACCCAATGCGACCAGATGCTCCACGCCCAGTCGCGTACCGTCTTCATGGGAGAAAATAATACTG
TTGATGGGTGTCTGGTCAGAGACATCAAGAAATAACGCCGGAACATTAGTGCAGGCAGCTTCCACAGCAA
TGGCATCCTGGTCATCCAGCGGATAGTTAATGATCAGCCCACTGACGCGTTGCGCGAGAAGATTGTGCAC
CGCCGCTTTACAGGCTTCGACGCCGCTTCGTTCTACCATCGACACCACCACGCTGGCACCCAGTTGATCG
GCGCGAGATTTAATCGCCGCGACAATTTGCGACGGCGCGTGCAGGGCCAGACTGGAGGTGGCAACGCCAA
TCAGCAACGACTGTTTGCCCGCCAGTTGTTGTGCCACGCGGTTGGGAATGTAATTCAGCTCCGCCATCGC
CGCTTCCACTTTTTCCCGCGTTTTCGCAGAAACGTGGCTGGCCTGGTTCACCACGCGGGAAACGGTCTGA
TAAGAGACACCGGCATACTCTGCGACATCGTATAACGTTACTGGTTTCACATTCACCACCCTGAATTGAC
TCTCTTCCGGGCGCTATCATGCCATACCGCGAAAGGTTTTGCGCCATTCGATGGTGTCCGGGATCTCGAC
GCTCTCCCTTATGCGACTCCTGCATTAGGAAGCAGCCCAGTAGTAGGTTGAGGCCGTTGAGCACCGCCGC
C
